>Addgene plasmid #76396 | MAPK6 gRNA (BRDN0001148999) | addgene full sequence | sequence record 185758 | Addgene Assembled Sequence
CCCGGGTGCAAAGATGGATAAAGTTTTAAACAGAGAGGAATCTTTGCAGCTAATGGACCTTCTAGGTCTT
GAAAGGAGTGGGAATTGGCTCCGGTGCCCGTCAGTGGGCAGAGCGCACATCGCCCACAGTCCCCGAGAAG
TTGGGGGGAGGGGTCGGCAATTGATCCGGTGCCTAGAGAAGGTGGCGCGGGGTAAACTGGGAAAGTGATG
TCGTGTACTGGCTCCGCCTTTTTCCCGAGGGTGGGGGAGAACCGTATATAAGTGCAGTAGTCGCCGTGAA
CGTTCTTTTTCGCAACGGGTTTGCCGCCAGAACACAGGTAAGTGCCGTGTGTGGTTCCCGCGGGCCTGGC
CTCTTTACGGGTTATGGCCCTTGCGTGCCTTGAATTACTTCCACCTGGCTGCAGTACGTGATTCTTGATC
CCGAGCTTCGGGTTGGAAGTGGGTGGGAGAGTTCGAGGCCTTGCGCTTAAGGAGCCCCTTCGCCTCGTGC
TTGAGTTGAGGCCTGGCCTGGGCGCTGGGGCCGCCGCGTGCGAATCTGGTGGCACCTTCGCGCCTGTCTC
GCTGCTTTCGATAAGTCTCTAGCCATTTAAAATTTTTGATGACCTGCTGCGACGCTTTTTTTCTGGCAAG
ATAGTCTTGTAAATGCGGGCCAAGATCTGCACACTGGTATTTCGGTTTTTGGGGCCGCGGGCGGCGACGG
GGCCCGTGCGTCCCAGCGCACATGTTCGGCGAGGCGGGGCCTGCGAGCGCGGCCACCGAGAATCGGACGG
GGGTAGTCTCAAGCTGGCCGGCCTGCTCTGGTGCCTGGCCTCGCGCCGCCGTGTATCGCCCCGCCCTGGG
CGGCAAGGCTGGCCCGGTCGGCACCAGTTGCGTGAGCGGAAAGATGGCCGCTTCCCGGCCCTGCTGCAGG
GAGCTCAAAATGGAGGACGCGGCGCTCGGGAGAGCGGGCGGGTGAGTCACCCACACAAAGGAAAAGGGCC
TTTCCGTCCTCAGCCGTCGCTTCATGTGACTCCACGGAGTACCGGGCGCCGTCCAGGCACCTCGATTAGT
TCTCGAGCTTTTGGAGTACGTCGTCTTTAGGTTGGGGGGAGGGGTTTTATGCGATGGAGTTTCCCCACAC
TGAGTGGGTGGAGACTGAAGTTAGGCCAGCTTGGCACTTGATGTAATTCTCCTTGGAATTTGCCCTTTTT
GAGTTTGGATCTTGGTTCATTCTCAAGCCTCAGACAGTGGTTCAAAGTTTTTTTCTTCCATTTCAGGTGT
CGTGACGTACGGCCACCATGACCGAGTACAAGCCCACGGTGCGCCTCGCCACCCGCGACGACGTCCCCAG
GGCCGTACGCACCCTCGCCGCCGCGTTCGCCGACTACCCCGCCACGCGCCACACCGTCGATCCGGACCGC
CACATCGAGCGGGTCACCGAGCTGCAAGAACTCTTCCTCACGCGCGTCGGGCTCGACATCGGCAAGGTGT
GGGTCGCGGACGACGGCGCCGCCGTGGCGGTCTGGACCACGCCGGAGAGCGTCGAAGCGGGGGCGGTGTT
CGCCGAGATCGGCCCGCGCATGGCCGAGTTGAGCGGTTCCCGGCTGGCCGCGCAGCAACAGATGGAAGGC
CTCCTGGCGCCGCACCGGCCCAAGGAGCCCGCGTGGTTCCTGGCCACCGTCGGAGTCTCGCCCGACCACC
AGGGCAAGGGTCTGGGCAGCGCCGTCGTGCTCCCCGGAGTGGAGGCGGCCGAGCGCGCCGGGGTGCCCGC
CTTCCTGGAGACCTCCGCGCCCCGCAACCTCCCCTTCTACGAGCGGCTCGGCTTCACCGTCACCGCCGAC
GTCGAGGTGCCCGAAGGACCGCGCACCTGGTGCATGACCCGCAAGCCCGGTGCCTGAACGCGTTAAGTCG
ACAATCAACCTCTGGATTACAAAATTTGTGAAAGATTGACTGGTATTCTTAACTATGTTGCTCCTTTTAC
GCTATGTGGATACGCTGCTTTAATGCCTTTGTATCATGCTATTGCTTCCCGTATGGCTTTCATTTTCTCC
TCCTTGTATAAATCCTGGTTGCTGTCTCTTTATGAGGAGTTGTGGCCCGTTGTCAGGCAACGTGGCGTGG
TGTGCACTGTGTTTGCTGACGCAACCCCCACTGGTTGGGGCATTGCCACCACCTGTCAGCTCCTTTCCGG
GACTTTCGCTTTCCCCCTCCCTATTGCCACGGCGGAACTCATCGCCGCCTGCCTTGCCCGCTGCTGGACA
GGGGCTCGGCTGTTGGGCACTGACAATTCCGTGGTGTTGTCGGGGAAATCATCGTCCTTTCCTTGGCTGC
TCGCCTGTGTTGCCACCTGGATTCTGCGCGGGACGTCCTTCTGCTACGTCCCTTCGGCCCTCAATCCAGC
GGACCTTCCTTCCCGCGGCCTGCTGCCGGCTCTGCGGCCTCTTCCGCGTCTTCGCCTTCGCCCTCAGACG
AGTCGGATCTCCCTTTGGGCCGCCTCCCCGCGTCGACTTTAAGACCAATGACTTACAAGGCAGCTGTAGA
TCTTAGCCACTTTTTAAAAGAAAAGGGGGGACTGGAAGGGCTAATTCACTCCCAACGAAGACAAGATCTG
CTTTTTGCTTGTACTGGGTCTCTCTGGTTAGACCAGATCTGAGCCTGGGAGCTCTCTGGCTAACTAGGGA
ACCCACTGCTTAAGCCTCAATAAAGCTTGCCTTGAGTGCTTCAAGTAGTGTGTGCCCGTCTGTTGTGTGA
CTCTGGTAACTAGAGATCCCTCAGACCCTTTTAGTCAGTGTGGAAAATCTCTAGCAGTACGTATAGTAGT
TCATGTCATCTTATTATTCAGTATTTATAACTTGCAAAGAAATGAATATCAGAGAGTGAGAGGAACTTGT
TTATTGCAGCTTATAATGGTTACAAATAAAGCAATAGCATCACAAATTTCACAAATAAAGCATTTTTTTC
ACTGCATTCTAGTTGTGGTTTGTCCAAACTCATCAATGTATCTTATCATGTCTGGCTCTAGCTATCCCGC
CCCTAACTCCGCCCATCCCGCCCCTAACTCCGCCCAGTTCCGCCCATTCTCCGCCCCATGGCTGACTAAT
TTTTTTTATTTATGCAGAGGCCGAGGCCGCCTCGGCCTCTGAGCTATTCCAGAAGTAGTGAGGAGGCTTT
TTTGGAGGCCTAGGGACGTACCCAATTCGCCCTATAGTGAGTCGTATTACGCGCGCTCACTGGCCGTCGT
TTTACAACGTCGTGACTGGGAAAACCCTGGCGTTACCCAACTTAATCGCCTTGCAGCACATCCCCCTTTC
GCCAGCTGGCGTAATAGCGAAGAGGCCCGCACCGATCGCCCTTCCCAACAGTTGCGCAGCCTGAATGGCG
AATGGG
[124 nt withheld, positions 3367-3490]
C
[91 nt withheld, positions 3492-3582]
A
[49 nt withheld, positions 3584-3632]
CCTTTGACGTTGGAGTCCACGTTCTTT
[37 nt withheld, positions 3660-3696]
ACCCTATCTCGGTCTATTCTTTTGATTTATAAGGGATTTTGCCGATTTCGGCCTATTGGTTAAAAAATGA
GCTGATTTAACAAAAATTTAACGCGAATTTTAACAAAATATTAACGCTTACAATTTAGGTGGCACTTTTC
GGGGAAATGTGCGCGGAACCCCTATTTGTTTATTTTTCTAAATACATTCAAATATGTATCCGCTCATGAG
ACAATAACCCTGATAAATGCTTCAATAATATTGAAAAAGGAAGAGTATGAGTATTCAACATTTCCGTGTC
GCCCTTATTCCCTTTTTTGCGGCATTTTGCCTTCCTGTTTTTGCTCACCCAGAAACGCTGGTGAAAGTAA
AAGATGCTGAAGATCAGTTGGGTGCACGAGTGGGTTACATCGAACTGGATCTCAACAGCGGTAAGATCCT
TGAGAGTTTTCGCCCCGAAGAACGTTTTCCAATGATGAGCACTTTTAAAGTTCTGCTATGTGGCGCGGTA
TTATCCCGTATTGACGCCGGGCAAGAGCAACTCGGTCGCCGCATACACTATTCTCAGAATGACTTGGTTG
AGTACTCACCAGTCACAGAAAAGCATCTTACGGATGGCATGACAGTAAGAGAATTATGCAGTGCTGCCAT
AACCATGAGTGATAACACTGCGGCCAACTTACTTCTGACAACGATCGGAGGACCGAAGGAGCTAACCGCT
TTTTTGCACAACATGGGGGATCATGTAACTCGCCTTGATCGTTGGGAACCGGAGCTGAATGAAGCCATAC
CAAACGACGAGCGTGACACCACGATGCCTGTAGCAATGGCAACAACGTTGCGCAAACTATTAACTGGCGA
ACTACTTACTCTAGCTTCCCGGCAACAATTAATAGACTGGATGGAGGCGGATAAAGTTGCAGGACCACTT
CTGCGCTCGGCCCTTCCGGCTGGCTGGTTTATTGCTGATAAATCTGGAGCCGGTGAGCGTGGGTCTCGCG
GTATCATTGCAGCACTGGGGCCAGATGGTAAGCCCTCCCGTATCGTAGTTATCTACACGACGGGGAGTCA
GGCAACTATGGATGAACGAAATAGACAGATCGCTGAGATAGGTGCCTCACTGATTAAGCATTGGTAACTG
TCAGACCAAGTTTACTCATATATACTTTAGATTGATTTAAAACTTCATTTTTAATTTAAAAGGATCTAGG
TGAAGATCCTTTTTGATAATCTCATGACCAAAATCCCTTAACGTGAGTTTTCGTTCCACTGAGCGTCAGA
CCCCGTAGAAAAGATCAAAGGATCTTCTTGAGATCCTTTTTTTCTGCGCGTAATCTGCTGCTTGCAAACA
AAAAAACCACCGCTACCAGCGGTGGTTTGTTTGCCGGATCAAGAGCTACCAACTCTTTTTCCGAAGGTAA
CTGGCTTCAGCAGAGCGCAGATACCAAATACTGTTCTTCTAGTGTAGCCGTAGTTAGGCCACCACTTCAA
GAACTCTGTAGCACCGCCTACATACCTCGCTCTGCTAATCCTGTTACCAGTGGCTGCTGCCAGTGGCGAT
AAGTCGTGTCTTACCGGGTTGGACTCAAGACGATAGTTACCGGATAAGGCGCAGCGGTCGGGCTGAACGG
GGGGTTCGTGCACACAGCCCAGCTTGGAGCGAACGACCTACACCGAACTGAGATACCTACAGCGTGAGCT
ATGAGAAAGCGCCACGCTTCCCGAAGGGAGAAAGGCGGACAGGTATCCGGTAAGCGGCAGGGTCGGAACA
GGAGAGCGCACGAGGGAGCTTCCAGGGGGAAACGCCTGGTATCTTTATAGTCCTGTCGGGTTTCGCCACC
TCTGACTTGAGCGTCGATTTTTGTGATGCTCGTCAGGGGGGCGGAGCCTATGGAAAAACGCCAGCAACGC
GGCCTTTTTACGGTTCCTGGCCTTTTGCTGGCCTTTTGCTCACATGTTCTTTCCTGCGTTATCCCCTGAT
TCTGTGGATAACCGTATTACCGCCTTTGAGTGAGCTGATACCGCTCGCCGCAGCCGAACGACCGAGCGCA
GCGAGTCAGTGAGCGAGGAAGCGGAAGAGCGCCCAATACGCAAACCGCCTCTCCCCGCGCGTTGGCCGAT
TCATTAATGCAGCTGGCACGACAGGTTTCCCGACTGGAAAGCGGGCAGTGAGCGCAACGCAATTAATGTG
AGTTAGCTCACTCATTAGGCACCCCAGGCTTTACACTTTATGCTTCCGGCTCGTATGTTGTGTGGAATTG
TGAGCGGATAACAATTTCACACAGGAAACAGCTATGACCATGATTACGCCAAGCGCGCAATTAACCCTCA
CTAAAGGGAACAAAAGCTGGAGCTGCAAGCTTAATGTAGTCTTATGCAATACTCTTGTAGTCTTGCAACA
TGGTAACGATGAGTTAGCAACATGCCTTACAAGGAGAGAAAAAGCACCGTGCATGCCGATTGGTGGAAGT
AAGGTGGTACGATCGTGCCTTATTAGGAAGGCAACAGACGGGTCTGACATGGATTGGACGAACCACTGAA
TTGCCGCATTGCAGAGATATTGTATTTAAGTGCCTAGCTCGATACATAAACGGGTCTCTCTGGTTAGACC
AGATCTGAGCCTGGGAGCTCTCTGGCTAACTAGGGAACCCACTGCTTAAGCCTCAATAAAGCTTGCCTTG
AGTGCTTCAAGTAGTGTGTGCCCGTCTGTTGTGTGACTCTGGTAACTAGAGATCCCTCAGACCCTTTTAG
TCAGTGTGGAAAATCTCTAGCAGTGGCGCCCGAACAGGGACTTGAAAGCGAAAGGGAAACCAGAGGAGCT
CTCTCGACGCAGGACTCGGCTTGCTGAAGCGCGCACGGCAAGAGGCGAGGGGCGGCGACTGGTGAGTACG
CCAAAAATTTTGACTAGCGGAGGCTAGAAGGAGAGAGATGGGTGCGAGAGCGTCAGTATTAAGCGGGGGA
GAATTAGATCGCGATGGGAAAAAATTCGGTTAAGGCCAGGGGGAAAGAAAAAATATAAATTAAAACATAT
AGTATGGGCAAGCAGGGAGCTAGAACGATTCGCAGTTAATCCTGGCCTGTTAGAAACATCAGAAGGCTGT
AGACAAATACTGGGACAGCTACAACCATCCCTTCAGACAGGATCAGAAGAACTTAGATCATTATATAATA
CAGTAGCAACCCTCTATTGTGTGCATCAAAGGATAGAGATAAAAGACACCAAGGAAGCTTTAGACAAGAT
AGAGGAAGAGCAAAACAAAAGTAAGACCACCGCACAGCAAGCGGCCGCTGATCTTCAGACCTGGAGGAGG
AGATATGAGGGACAATTGGAGAAGTGAATTATATAAATATAAAGTAGTAAAAATTGAACCATTAGGAGTA
GCACCCACCAAGGCAAAGAGAAGAGTGGTGCAGAGAGAAAAAAGAGCAGTGGGAATAGGAGCTTTGTTCC
TTGGGTTCTTGGGAGCAGCAGGAAGCACTATGGGCGCAGCGTCAATGACGCTGACGGTACAGGCCAGACA
ATTATTGTCTGGTATAGTGCAGCAGCAGAACAATTTGCTGAGGGCTATTGAGGCGCAACAGCATCTGTTG
CAACTCACAGTCTGGGGCATCAAGCAGCTCCAGGCAAGAATCCTGGCTGTGGAAAGATACCTAAAGGATC
AACAGCTCCTGGGGATTTGGGGTTGCTCTGGAAAACTCATTTGCACCACTGCTGTGCCTTGGAATGCTAG
TTGGAGTAATAAATCTCTGGAACAGATTTGGAATCACACGACCTGGATGGAGTGGGACAGAGAAATTAAC
AATTACACAAGCTTAATACACTCCTTAATTGAAGAATCGCAAAACCAGCAAGAAAAGAATGAACAAGAAT
TATTGGAATTAGATAAATGGGCAAGTTTGTGGAATTGGTTTAACATAACAAATTGGCTGTGGTATATAAA
ATTATTCATAATGATAGTAGGAGGCTTGGTAGGTTTAAGAATAGTTTTTGCTGTACTTTCTATAGTGAAT
AGAGTTAGGCAGGGATATTCACCATTATCGTTTCAGACCCACCTCCCAACCCCGAGGGGACCCAGAGAGG
GCCTATTTCCCATGATTCCTTCATATTTGCATATACGATACAAGGCTGTTAGAGAGATAATTAGAATTAA
TTTGACTGTAAACACAAAGATATTAGTACAAAATACGTGACGTAGAAAGTAATAATTTCTTGGGTAGTTT
GCAGTTTTAAAATTATGTTTTAAAATGGACTATCATATGCTTACCGTAACTTGAAAGTATTTCGATTTCT
TGGCTTTATATATCTTGTGGAAAGGACGAAACACCGCTGCTGTTAACCGATCCATGGTTTTAGAGCTAGA
AATAGCAAGTTAAAATAAGGCTAGTCCGTTATCAACTTGAAAAAGTGGCACCGAGTCGGTGCTTTTTTAA
GCTTGGCGTAACTAGATCTTGAGACAAATGGCAGTATTCATCCACAATTTTAAAAGAAAAGGGGGGATTG
GGGGGTACAGTGCAGGGGAAAGAATAGTAGACATAATAGCAACAGACATACAAACTAAAGAATTACAAAA
ACAAATTACAAAAATTCAAAATTTTCGGGTTTATTACAGGGACAGCAGAGATCCACTTTGGCGCCGGCTC
GAGGGGG
Features (pLannotate 1.2.2; 29 found; start..end, strand, type, name):
     14..80      +  CDS            small t antigen (fragment): SV40 (simian virus 40) small t antigen
    106..317     +  promoter       EF-1α core promoter: core promoter for human elongation factor EF-1α
    318..1256    +  intron         EF-1α intron A: intron upstream of the start codon of human EF-1α
   1278..1877    +  CDS            PuroR (fragment): puromycin N-acetyltransferase; pac from Streptomyces; confers resistance to puromycin
   1893..2481    +  misc_feature   WPRE: woodchuck hepatitis virus posttranscriptional regulatory element
   2532..2551    +  misc_feature   cPPT/CTS (fragment): central polypurine tract and central termination sequence of HIV-1
   2553..2786    +  LTR            3' LTR (ΔU3): self-inactivating 3' long terminal repeat (LTR) from HIV-1
   2864..2985    +  polyA_signal   SV40 poly(A) signal: SV40 polyadenylation signal
   3025..3160    +  rep_origin     SV40 ori: SV40 origin of replication
   3181..3199    -  promoter       T7 promoter: promoter for bacteriophage T7 RNA polymerase
   3207..3362    +  CDS            lacZα (fragment): LacZα fragment of β-galactosidase; lacZ fragment
   3367..3795    +  rep_origin     f1 ori (sequence partly withheld): f1 bacteriophage origin of replication; arrow indicates direction of (+) strand synthesis
   3848..3952    +  promoter       AmpR promoter: bla
   3953..4813    +  CDS            AmpR: β-lactamase; bla; confers resistance to ampicillin, carbenicillin, and related antibiotics
   4984..5572    +  rep_origin     ori: high-copy-number ColE1/pMB1/pBR322/pUC origin of replication
   5755..5847    +  CDS            lacI (fragment): lac repressor; lacI; The lac repressor binds to the lac operator to inhibit transcription in E. coli. This inhibition can be relieved by adding lactose or isopropyl-β-D-thiogalactopyranoside (IPTG).
   5860..5881    +  protein_bind   CAP binding site: CAP binding activates transcription in the presence of cAMP. E. coli catabolite activator protein
   5896..5926    +  promoter       lac promoter: promoter for the E. coli lac operon
   5934..5950    +  protein_bind   lac operator: The lac repressor binds to the lac operator to inhibit transcription in E. coli. This inhibition can be relieved by adding lactose or isopropyl-β-D-thiogalactopyranoside (IPTG). lac repressor encoded by lacI
   5995..6013    +  promoter       T3 promoter: promoter for bacteriophage T3 RNA polymerase
   6041..6267    +  promoter       RSV promoter: Rous sarcoma virus enhancer/promoter
   6268..6448    +  LTR            5' LTR (truncated): truncated 5' long terminal repeat (LTR) from HIV-1
   6495..6620    +  misc_feature   HIV-1 Ψ: packaging signal of human immunodeficiency virus type 1
   6604..6967    +  CDS            HIV-1 gag (fragment): gag protein from human immunodeficiency virus 1; gag
   7113..7346    +  misc_feature   RRE: The Rev response element (RRE) of HIV-1 allows for Rev-dependent mRNA export from the nucleus to the cytoplasm.
   7723..7749    +  CDS            Rev (fragment): human immunodeficiency virus 1 (HIV-1) Rev protein; rev; enhances nuclear export of unspliced and incompletely spliced viral mRNAs
   7753..7993    +  promoter       U6 promoter: RNA polymerase III promoter for human U6 snRNA
   8023..8098    +  misc_RNA       gRNA scaffold: guide RNA scaffold for the Streptococcus pyogenes CRISPR/Cas9 system
   8154..8271    +  misc_feature   cPPT/CTS: central polypurine tract and central termination sequence of HIV-1
