[The description below was written by a language model from this plasmid's Addgene catalogue record and pLannotate feature annotations shown in this document.]
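Description:
MAPK6 gRNA (BRDN0001148999) is a third-generation lentiviral guide RNA plasmid built on the lentiGuide-Puro backbone, designed to direct Streptococcus pyogenes Cas9 to the human MAPK6 gene (also known as ERK3). It is propagated in E. coli as a high-copy plasmid through a ColE1/pUC-type origin with ampicillin selection from the β-lactamase gene. The backbone also carries an f1 origin, an SV40 origin and remnants of lac and phage promoter elements that have no role in the payload.

The lentiviral transfer cassette starts with an RSV promoter fused to a truncated HIV-1 5' LTR, which makes genomic RNA production independent of Tat. This is followed by the Ψ packaging signal with a partial gag region, and then the Rev response element for nuclear export of the viral RNA. Downstream, a human U6 RNA polymerase III promoter drives the MAPK6-specific spacer joined to the SpCas9 gRNA scaffold, with a cPPT/CTS element after it to aid nuclear import of the proviral DNA. A separate EF-1α core promoter with its intron A expresses puromycin N-acetyltransferase, so transduced mammalian cells can be selected with puromycin. A WPRE boosts transcript expression, and the ΔU3 self-inactivating 3' LTR disables LTR promoter activity after integration.

The plasmid does not encode Cas9, so it must be paired with a separate Cas9 vector or used in cells that already express Cas9 to produce MAPK6 knockout. It was deposited as an individual clone from a human kinome gRNA collection, whose guides were chosen using optimised rules for on-target activity and reduced off-target effects.
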