Addgene plasmid #76396: MAPK6 gRNA (BRDN0001148999)
Purpose: 3rd generation lentiviral gRNA plasmid targeting human MAPK6
Depositing lab: John Doench & David Root. Depositing organization: Broad Institute. Publication: Optimized sgRNA design to maximize activity and minimize off-target effects of CRISPR-Cas9. Doench JG, Fusi N, Sullender M, Hegde M, Vaimberg EW, Donovan KF, Smith I, Tothova Z, Wilen C, Orchard R, Virgin HW, Listgarten J, Root DE. Nat Biotechnol. 2016 Jan 18. doi: 10.1038/nbt.3437. PubMed 26780180.
Backbone
  Vector backbone: lentiGuide-Puro
  Backbone manufacturer: Zhang Lab (Addgene plasmid # 52963)
  Vector type: Mammalian Expression, Lentiviral, CRISPR
  Selectable markers: Puromycin
Growth in bacteria
  Bacterial resistance: Ampicillin, 100 μg/mL
  Growth temperature: 37°C
  Growth strain: DH5alpha
  Copy number: High Copy
Gene/Insert
  Gene/Insert name: MAPK6 (alt names: MAPK6; NM_002748.3)
  gRNA/shRNA sequence: CTGCTGTTAACCGATCCATG
  Species: H. sapiens (human)
  Entrez Gene: MAPK6 (a.k.a. ERK3, HsT17250, PRKM6, p97MAPK)
  Promoter: hU6
  Cloning method: Unknown
  Sequencing primers: 5′ U6-F; 3′ pS2-R
Terms and licenses: Academic/Nonprofit Terms; Industry Terms: Not Available to Industry
Depositor comments: The gRNA was designed to target the following Genbank reference sequence(s): NM_002748.3. Note that this plasmid does NOT contain Cas9. It should be used in conjunction with lentiCas9-Blast (Addgene #52962) or otherwise with cell lines already expressing Cas9. Browse the full kinome gRNA library at http://www.addgene.org/pooled-library/broadgpp-human-kinome/ or visit http://www.broadinstitute.org/rnai/public/ for detailed protocols and information.
How to cite: MAPK6 gRNA (BRDN0001148999) was a gift from John Doench & David Root (Addgene plasmid # 76396 ; http://n2t.net/addgene:76396 ; RRID:Addgene_76396)
