>Addgene plasmid #76396 | MAPK6 gRNA (BRDN0001148999) | depositor partial sequence | sequence record 143856 | Target Sequence
CTGCTGTTAACCGATCCATG
