>Addgene plasmid #76396 | MAPK6 gRNA (BRDN0001148999) | addgene partial sequence | sequence record 185757 | hU6-F
AGAAAGTAATAATTTCTTGGGTAGTTTGCAGTTTTAAAATTATGTTTTAAAATGGACTATCATATGCTTA
CCGTAACTTGAAAGTATTTCGATTTCTTGGCTTTATATATCTTGTGGAAAGGACGAAACACCGCTGCTGT
TAACCGATCCATGGTTTTAGAGCTAGAAATAGCAAGTTAAAATAAGGCTAGTCCGTTATCAACTTGAAAA
AGTGGCACCGAGTCGGTGCTTTTTTAAGCTTGGCGTAACTAGATCTTGAGACAAATGGCAGTATTCATCC
ACAATTTTAAAAGAAAAGGGGGGATTGGGGGGTACAGTGCAGGGGAAAGAATAGTAGACATAATAGCAAC
AGACATACAAACTAAAGAATTACAAAAACAAATTACAAAAATTCAAAATTTTCGGGTTTATTACAGGGAC
AGCAGAGATCCACTTTGGCGCCGGCTCGAGGGGGCCCGGGTGCAAAGATGGATAAAGTTTTAAACAGAGA
GGAATCTTTGCAGCTAATGGACCTTCTAGGTCTTGAAAGGAGTGGGAATTGGCTCCGGTGCCCGTCAGTG
GGCAGAGCGC
